>Addgene plasmid #230087 | pLKO.1_puro_shNRF2-2 | addgene full sequence | sequence record 457435 | Addgene NGS Result
TTGGGGTTGCGCCTTTTCCAAGGCAGCCCTGGGTTTGCGCAGGGACGCGGCTGCTCTGGGCGTGGTTCCG
GGAAACGCAGCGGCGCCGACCCTGGGTCTCGCACATTCTTCACGTCCGTTCGCAGCGTCACCCGGATCTT
CGCCGCTACCCTTGTGGGCCCCCCGGCGACGCTTCCTGCTCCGCCCCTAAGTCGGGAAGGTTCCTTGCGG
TTCGCGGCGTGCCGGACGTGACAAACGGAAGCCGCACGTCTCACTAGTACCCTCGCAGACGGACAGCGCC
AGGGAGCAATGGCAGCGCGCCGACCGCGATGGGCTGTGGCCAATAGCGGCTGCTCAGCAGGGCGCGCCGA
GAGCAGCGGCCGGGAAGGGGCGGTGCGGGAGGCGGGGTGTGGGGCGGTAGTGTGGGCCCTGTTCCTGCCC
GCGCGGTGTTCCGCATTCTGCAAGCCTCCGGAGCGCACGTCGGCAGTCGGCTCCCTCGTTGACCGAATCA
CCGACCTCTCTCCCCAGGGGGATCCACCGGAGCTTACCATGACCGAGTACAAGCCCACGGTGCGCCTCGC
CACCCGCGACGACGTCCCCAGGGCCGTACGCACCCTCGCCGCCGCGTTCGCCGACTACCCCGCCACGCGC
CACACCGTCGATCCGGACCGCCACATCGAGCGGGTCACCGAGCTGCAAGAACTCTTCCTCACGCGCGTCG
GGCTCGACATCGGCAAGGTGTGGGTCGCGGACGACGGCGCCGCGGTGGCGGTCTGGACCACGCCGGAGAG
CGTCGAAGCGGGGGCGGTGTTCGCCGAGATCGGCCCGCGCATGGCCGAGTTGAGCGGTTCCCGGCTGGCC
GCGCAGCAACAGATGGAAGGCCTCCTGGCGCCGCACCGGCCCAAGGAGCCCGCGTGGTTCCTGGCCACCG
TCGGCGTCTCGCCCGACCACCAGGGCAAGGGTCTGGGCAGCGCCGTCGTGCTCCCCGGAGTGGAGGCGGC
CGAGCGCGCCGGGGTGCCCGCCTTCCTGGAGACCTCCGCGCCCCGCAACCTCCCCTTCTACGAGCGGCTC
GGCTTCACCGTCACCGCCGACGTCGAGGTGCCCGAAGGACCGCGCACCTGGTGCATGACCCGCAAGCCCG
GTGCCTGACGCCCGCCCCACGACCCGCAGCGCCCGACCGAAAGGAGCGCACGACCCCATGCATCGGTACC
TTTAAGACCAATGACTTACAAGGCAGCTGTAGATCTTAGCCACTTTTTAAAAGAAAAGGGGGGACTGGAA
GGGCTAATTCACTCCCAACGAAGACAAGATCTGCTTTTTGCTTGTACTGGGTCTCTCTGGTTAGACCAGA
TCTGAGCCTGGGAGCTCTCTGGCTAACTAGGGAACCCACTGCTTAAGCCTCAATAAAGCTTGCCTTGAGT
GCTTCAAGTAGTGTGTGCCCGTCTGTTGTGTGACTCTGGTAACTAGAGATCCCTCAGACCCTTTTAGTCA
GTGTGGAAAATCTCTAGCAGTAGTAGTTCATGTCATCTTATTATTCAGTATTTATAACTTGCAAAGAAAT
GAATATCAGAGAGTGAGAGGAACTTGTTTATTGCAGCTTATAATGGTTACAAATAAAGCAATAGCATCAC
AAATTTCACAAATAAAGCATTTTTTTCACTGCATTCTAGTTGTGGTTTGTCCAAACTCATCAATGTATCT
TATCATGTCTGGCTCTAGCTATCCCGCCCCTAACTCCGCCCATCCCGCCCCTAACTCCGCCCAGTTCCGC
CCATTCTCCGCCCCATGGCTGACTAATTTTTTTTATTTATGCAGAGGCCGAGGCCGCCTCGGCCTCTGAG
CTATTCCAGAAGTAGTGAGGAGGCTTTTTTGGAGGCCTAGGGACGTACCCAATTCGCCCTATAGTGAGTC
GTATTACGCGCGCTCACTGGCCGTCGTTTTACAACGTCGTGACTGGGAAAACCCTGGCGTTACCCAACTT
AATCGCCTTGCAGCACATCCCCCTTTCGCCAGCTGGCGTAATAGCGAAGAGGCCCGCACCGATCGCCCTT
CCCAACAGTTGCGCAGCCTGAATGGCGAATGGG
[124 nt withheld, positions 2064-2187]
C
[91 nt withheld, positions 2189-2279]
A
[49 nt withheld, positions 2281-2329]
CCTTTGACGTTGGAGTCCACGTTCTTT
[37 nt withheld, positions 2357-2393]
ACCCTATCTCGGTCTATTCTTTTGATTTATAAGGGATTTTGCCGATTTCGGCCTATTGGTTAAAAAATGA
GCTGATTTAACAAAAATTTAACGCGAATTTTAACAAAATATTAACGCTTACAATTTAGGTGGCACTTTTC
GGGGAAATGTGCGCGGAACCCCTATTTGTTTATTTTTCTAAATACATTCAAATATGTATCCGCTCATGAG
ACAATAACCCTGATAAATGCTTCAATAATATTGAAAAAGGAAGAGTATGAGTATTCAACATTTCCGTGTC
GCCCTTATTCCCTTTTTTGCGGCATTTTGCCTTCCTGTTTTTGCTCACCCAGAAACGCTGGTGAAAGTAA
AAGATGCTGAAGATCAGTTGGGTGCACGAGTGGGTTACATCGAACTGGATCTCAACAGCGGTAAGATCCT
TGAGAGTTTTCGCCCCGAAGAACGTTTTCCAATGATGAGCACTTTTAAAGTTCTGCTATGTGGCGCGGTA
TTATCCCGTATTGACGCCGGGCAAGAGCAACTCGGTCGCCGCATACACTATTCTCAGAATGACTTGGTTG
AGTACTCACCAGTCACAGAAAAGCATCTTACGGATGGCATGACAGTAAGAGAATTATGCAGTGCTGCCAT
AACCATGAGTGATAACACTGCGGCCAACTTACTTCTGACAACGATCGGAGGACCGAAGGAGCTAACCGCT
TTTTTGCACAACATGGGGGATCATGTAACTCGCCTTGATCGTTGGGAACCGGAGCTGAATGAAGCCATAC
CAAACGACGAGCGTGACACCACGATGCCTGTAGCAATGGCAACAACGTTGCGCAAACTATTAACTGGCGA
ACTACTTACTCTAGCTTCCCGGCAACAATTAATAGACTGGATGGAGGCGGATAAAGTTGCAGGACCACTT
CTGCGCTCGGCCCTTCCGGCTGGCTGGTTTATTGCTGATAAATCTGGAGCCGGTGAGCGTGGGTCTCGCG
GTATCATTGCAGCACTGGGGCCAGATGGTAAGCCCTCCCGTATCGTAGTTATCTACACGACGGGGAGTCA
GGCAACTATGGATGAACGAAATAGACAGATCGCTGAGATAGGTGCCTCACTGATTAAGCATTGGTAACTG
TCAGACCAAGTTTACTCATATATACTTTAGATTGATTTAAAACTTCATTTTTAATTTAAAAGGATCTAGG
TGAAGATCCTTTTTGATAATCTCATGACCAAAATCCCTTAACGTGAGTTTTCGTTCCACTGAGCGTCAGA
CCCCGTAGAAAAGATCAAAGGATCTTCTTGAGATCCTTTTTTTCTGCGCGTAATCTGCTGCTTGCAAACA
AAAAAACCACCGCTACCAGCGGTGGTTTGTTTGCCGGATCAAGAGCTACCAACTCTTTTTCCGAAGGTAA
CTGGCTTCAGCAGAGCGCAGATACCAAATACTGTTCTTCTAGTGTAGCCGTAGTTAGGCCACCACTTCAA
GAACTCTGTAGCACCGCCTACATACCTCGCTCTGCTAATCCTGTTACCAGTGGCTGCTGCCAGTGGCGAT
AAGTCGTGTCTTACCGGGTTGGACTCAAGACGATAGTTACCGGATAAGGCGCAGCGGTCGGGCTGAACGG
GGGGTTCGTGCACACAGCCCAGCTTGGAGCGAACGACCTACACCGAACTGAGATACCTACAGCGTGAGCT
ATGAGAAAGCGCCACGCTTCCCGAAGGGAGAAAGGCGGACAGGTATCCGGTAAGCGGCAGGGTCGGAACA
GGAGAGCGCACGAGGGAGCTTCCAGGGGGAAACGCCTGGTATCTTTATAGTCCTGTCGGGTTTCGCCACC
TCTGACTTGAGCGTCGATTTTTGTGATGCTCGTCAGGGGGGCGGAGCCTATGGAAAAACGCCAGCAACGC
GGCCTTTTTACGGTTCCTGGCCTTTTGCTGGCCTTTTGCTCACATGTTCTTTCCTGCGTTATCCCCTGAT
TCTGTGGATAACCGTATTACCGCCTTTGAGTGAGCTGATACCGCTCGCCGCAGCCGAACGACCGAGCGCA
GCGAGTCAGTGAGCGAGGAAGCGGAAGAGCGCCCAATACGCAAACCGCCTCTCCCCGCGCGTTGGCCGAT
TCATTAATGCAGCTGGCACGACAGGTTTCCCGACTGGAAAGCGGGCAGTGAGCGCAACGCAATTAATGTG
AGTTAGCTTACTCATTAGGCACCCCAGGCTTTACACTTTATGCTTCCGGCTCGTATGTTGTGTGGAATTG
TGAGCGGATAACAATTTCACACAGGAAACAGCTATGACCATGATTACGCCAAGCGCGCAATTAACCCTCA
CTAAAGGGAACAAAAGCTGGAGCTGCAAGCTTAATGTAGTCTTATGCAATACTCTTGTAGTCTTGCAACA
TGGTAACGATGAGTTAGCAACATGCCTTACAAGGAGAGAAAAAGCACCGTGCATGCCGATTGGTGGAAGT
AAGGTGGTACGATCGTGCCTTATTAGGAAGGCAACAGACGGGTCTGACATGGATTGGACGAACCACTGAA
TTGCCGCATTGCAGAGATATTGTATTTAAGTGCCTAGCTCGATACATAAACGGGTCTCTCTGGTTAGACC
AGATCTGAGCCTGGGAGCTCTCTGGCTAACTAGGGAACCCACTGCTTAAGCCTCAATAAAGCTTGCCTTG
AGTGCTTCAAGTAGTGTGTGCCCGTCTGTTGTGTGACTCTGGTAACTAGAGATCCCTCAGACCCTTTTAG
TCAGTGTGGAAAATCTCTAGCAGTGGCGCCCGAACAGGGACTTGAAAGCGAAAGGGAAACCAGAGGAGCT
CTCTCGACGCAGGACTCGGCTTGCTGAAGCGCGCACGGCAAGAGGCGAGGGGCGGCGACTGGTGAGTACG
CCAAAAATTTTGACTAGCGGAGGCTAGAAGGAGAGAGATGGGTGCGAGAGCGTCAGTATTAAGCGGGGGA
GAATTAGATCGCGATGGGAAAAAATTCGGTTAAGGCCAGGGGGAAAGAAAAAATATAAATTAAAACATAT
AGTATGGGCAAGCAGGGAGCTAGAACGATTCGCAGTTAATCCTGGCCTGTTAGAAACATCAGAAGGCTGT
AGACAAATACTGGGACAGCTACAACCATCCCTTCAGACAGGATCAGAAGAACTTAGATCATTATATAATA
CAGTAGCAACCCTCTATTGTGTGCATCAAAGGATAGAGATAAAAGACACCAAGGAAGCTTTAGACAAGAT
AGAGGAAGAGCAAAACAAAAGTAAGACCACCGCACAGCAAGCGGCCGCTGATCTTCAGACCTGGAGGAGG
AGATATGAGGGACAATTGGAGAAGTGAATTATATAAATATAAAGTAGTAAAAATTGAACCATTAGGAGTA
GCACCCACCAAGGCAAAGAGAAGAGTGGTGCAGAGAGAAAAAAGAGCAGTGGGAATAGGAGCTTTGTTCC
TTGGGTTCTTGGGAGCAGCAGGAAGCACTATGGGCGCAGCGTCAATGACGCTGACGGTACAGGCCAGACA
ATTATTGTCTGGTATAGTGCAGCAGCAGAACAATTTGCTGAGGGCTATTGAGGCGCAACAGCATCTGTTG
CAACTCACAGTCTGGGGCATCAAGCAGCTCCAGGCAAGAATCCTGGCTGTGGAAAGATACCTAAAGGATC
AACAGCTCCTGGGGATTTGGGGTTGCTCTGGAAAACTCATTTGCACCACTGCTGTGCCTTGGAATGCTAG
TTGGAGTAATAAATCTCTGGAACAGATTTGGAATCACACGACCTGGATGGAGTGGGACAGAGAAATTAAC
AATTACACAAGCTTAATACACTCCTTAATTGAAGAATCGCAAAACCAGCAAGAAAAGAATGAACAAGAAT
TATTGGAATTAGATAAATGGGCAAGTTTGTGGAATTGGTTTAACATAACAAATTGGCTGTGGTATATAAA
ATTATTCATAATGATAGTAGGAGGCTTGGTAGGTTTAAGAATAGTTTTTGCTGTACTTTCTATAGTGAAT
AGAGTTAGGCAGGGATATTCACCATTATCGTTTCAGACCCACCTCCCAACCCCGAGGGGACCCGACAGGC
CCGAAGGAATAGAAGAAGAAGGTGGAGAGAGAGACAGAGACAGATCCATTCGATTAGTGAACGGATCTCG
ACGGTATCGATCACGAGACTAGCCTCGAGCGGCCGCCCCCTTCACCGAGGGCCTATTTCCCATGATTCCT
TCATATTTGCATATACGATACAAGGCTGTTAGAGAGATAATTGGAATTAATTTGACTGTAAACACAAAGA
TATTAGTACAAAATACGTGACGTAGAAAGTAATAATTTCTTGGGTAGTTTGCAGTTTTAAAATTATGTTT
TAAAATGGACTATCATATGCTTACCGTAACTTGAAAGTATTTCGATTTCTTGGCTTTATATATCTTGTGG
AAAGGACGAAACACCGGGCTCCTACTGTGATGTGAAATCTCGAGATTTCACATCACAGTAGGAGCTTTTT
GAATTCTCGACCTCGAGACAAATGGCAGTATTCATCCACAATTTTAAAAGAAAAGGGGGGATTGGGGGGT
ACAGTGCAGGGGAAAGAATAGTAGACATAATAGCAACAGACATACAAACTAAAGAATTACAAAAACAAAT
TACAAAAATTCAAAATTTTCGGGTTTATTACAGGGACAGCAGAGATCCACTTTGGCCGCGGCTCGAGGGG
G
Features (pLannotate 1.2.2; 25 found; start..end, strand, type, name):
    529..1128    +  CDS            PuroR: puromycin N-acetyltransferase; pac from Streptomyces alboniger; confers resistance to puromycin
   1171..1254    +  CDS            nef (fragment): NEF_HV1Z2 - Experimental evidence at protein level: Swiss-Prot protein existence level 1. Extracellular Nef protein targets CD4(+) T-lymphocytes for apoptosis by interacting with CXCR4 surface receptors. From Human immunodeficiency virus type 1 group M subtype D (isolate Z2/CDC-Z34) (HIV-1).
   1256..1489    +  LTR            3' LTR (ΔU3): self-inactivating 3' long terminal repeat (LTR) from HIV-1
   1561..1682    +  polyA_signal   SV40 poly(A) signal: SV40 polyadenylation signal
   1722..1857    +  rep_origin     SV40 ori: SV40 origin of replication
   1878..1896    -  promoter       T7 promoter: promoter for bacteriophage T7 RNA polymerase
   1904..2059    +  CDS            lacZα (fragment): LacZα fragment of β-galactosidase; lacZ fragment
   2064..2492    +  rep_origin     f1 ori (sequence partly withheld): f1 bacteriophage origin of replication; arrow indicates direction of (+) strand synthesis
   2545..2649    +  promoter       AmpR promoter: bla
   2650..3510    +  CDS            AmpR: β-lactamase; bla; confers resistance to ampicillin, carbenicillin, and related antibiotics
   3681..4269    +  rep_origin     ori: high-copy-number ColE1/pMB1/pBR322/pUC origin of replication
   4452..4544    +  CDS            lacI (fragment): lac repressor; lacI; The lac repressor binds to the lac operator to inhibit transcription in E. coli. This inhibition can be relieved by adding lactose or isopropyl-β-D-thiogalactopyranoside (IPTG).
   4557..4578    +  protein_bind   CAP binding site: CAP binding activates transcription in the presence of cAMP. E. coli catabolite activator protein
   4593..4623    +  promoter       lac promoter: promoter for the E. coli lac operon
   4631..4647    +  protein_bind   lac operator: The lac repressor binds to the lac operator to inhibit transcription in E. coli. This inhibition can be relieved by adding lactose or isopropyl-β-D-thiogalactopyranoside (IPTG). lac repressor encoded by lacI
   4692..4710    +  promoter       T3 promoter: promoter for bacteriophage T3 RNA polymerase
   4738..4964    +  promoter       RSV promoter: Rous sarcoma virus enhancer/promoter
   4965..5145    +  LTR            5' LTR (truncated): truncated 5' long terminal repeat (LTR) from HIV-1
   5192..5317    +  misc_feature   HIV-1 Ψ: packaging signal of human immunodeficiency virus type 1
   5301..5664    +  CDS            HIV-1 gag (fragment): gag protein from human immunodeficiency virus 1; gag
   5810..6043    +  misc_feature   RRE: The Rev response element (RRE) of HIV-1 allows for Rev-dependent mRNA export from the nucleus to the cytoplasm.
   6420..6520    +  CDS            Rev (fragment): human immunodeficiency virus 1 (HIV-1) Rev protein; rev; enhances nuclear export of unspliced and incompletely spliced viral mRNAs
   6570..6810    +  promoter       U6 promoter: RNA polymerase III promoter for human U6 snRNA
   6915..7032    +  misc_feature   cPPT/CTS: central polypurine tract and central termination sequence of HIV-1
   7081..507     +  promoter       hPGK promoter (across the origin): human phosphoglycerate kinase 1 promoter
