[The description below was written by a language model from this plasmid's Addgene catalogue record and pLannotate feature annotations shown in this document.]
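Description:
pLKO.1_puro_shNRF2-2 is a lentiviral RNAi plasmid built on the pLKO.1 puro backbone and designed to knock down human NRF2 (NFE2L2, nuclear factor erythroid 2-related factor 2). The sequenced plasmid is about 7.1 kb. In bacteria it replicates from a high-copy ColE1/pUC-type origin and is selected with ampicillin through the β-lactamase gene. An f1 origin, an SV40 origin, and remnants of lac, T7 and T3 elements are carried over from the parental cloning vector.

The lentiviral transfer cassette begins with an RSV promoter fused to a truncated HIV-1 5' LTR, an arrangement that drives Tat-independent transcription of the viral genome in packaging cells. This is followed by the Ψ packaging signal with a partial gag sequence, the Rev response element for Rev-dependent nuclear export, and a cPPT/CTS element. The cassette ends in a self-inactivating ΔU3 3' LTR followed by an SV40 polyadenylation signal. Within this frame, the human U6 RNA polymerase III promoter expresses a short hairpin RNA with a 21-nucleotide targeting sequence against NFE2L2. The hairpin was made by gene synthesis and inserted between the AgeI and EcoRI sites, with AgeI destroyed and EcoRI retained. The hairpin itself is not annotated in the feature table, but it would lie in the gap between the U6 promoter and the cPPT. Downstream, the human PGK promoter drives puromycin N-acetyltransferase, so transduced or transfected mammalian cells can be selected with puromycin.

The "-2" in the name suggests it is one of several NRF2 hairpins. The associated publication concerns oxidative stress and ferroptosis in sickle erythroblasts.
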