Addgene plasmid #230087: pLKO.1_puro_shNRF2-2
Purpose: shRNA silencing human NRF2 gene
Depositing lab: Xingguo Zhu. Depositing organization: Augusta University. Publication: Transsulfuration pathway activation attenuates oxidative stress and ferroptosis in sickle primary erythroblasts and transgenic mice. Xi C, Pang J, Xue W, Cui Y, Jiang N, Zhi W, Shi H, Horuzsko A, Pace BS, Zhu X. Commun Biol. 2025 Jan 6;8(1):15. doi: 10.1038/s42003-024-07424-7. PubMed 39762627.
Backbone
  Vector backbone: pLKO.1 puro
  Backbone manufacturer: Addgene
  Backbone size w/o insert (bp): 7050
  Vector type: Mammalian Expression, Lentiviral, RNAi
  Selectable markers: Puromycin
Growth in bacteria
  Bacterial resistance: Ampicillin, 100 μg/mL
  Growth temperature: 37°C
  Growth strain: NEB Stable
  Copy number: High Copy
Gene/Insert
  Gene/Insert name: Nrf2 (Nuclear factor-erythroid factor 2-related factor 2) (alt name: NFE2L2)
  gRNA/shRNA sequence: GCTCCTACTGTGATGTGAAAT
  Species: H. sapiens (human)
  Insert size (bp): 21
  Entrez Gene: NFE2L2 (a.k.a. HEBP1, IMDDHH, NRF2, Nrf-2)
  Cloning method: Gene Synthesis
  Sequencing primers: 5′ common; 3′ common
Terms and licenses: Academic/Nonprofit Terms; Industry Terms: Not Available to Industry
Depositor comments: 5' Cloning Site: AgeI (destroyed), 3' Cloning Site: EcoRI (not destroyed)
How to cite: pLKO.1_puro_shNRF2-2 was a gift from Xingguo Zhu (Addgene plasmid # 230087 ; http://n2t.net/addgene:230087 ; RRID:Addgene_230087)
